Addgene plasmid #192676: LentiU6-hNEUROD1 gRNA_1-MS2-Puro
Purpose: Lentiviral expression of sgRNA targeting hNEUROD1 promoter to activate human NEUROD1 transcription
Depositing lab: Jeffrey Miner. Depositing organization: Washington University in Saint Louis. Publication: Comparative analysis of dCas9-VP64 variants and multiplexed guide RNAs mediating CRISPR activation. Omachi K, Miner JH. PLoS One. 2022 Jun 28;17(6):e0270008. doi: 10.1371/journal.pone.0270008. eCollection 2022. PubMed 35763517.
Backbone
  Vector backbone: pLenti
  Vector type: Mammalian Expression, Lentiviral, CRISPR
Growth in bacteria
  Bacterial resistance: Ampicillin, 100 μg/mL
  Growth temperature: 37°C
  Growth strain: NEB Stable
  Copy number: High Copy
Gene/Insert
  Gene/Insert name: Human NEUROD1 activating gRNA #1
  gRNA/shRNA sequence: GAGGTCCGCGGAGTCTCTAAC
  Species: H. sapiens (human)
  Entrez Gene: NEUROD1 (a.k.a. BETA2, BHF-1, MODY6, NEUROD, T2D, bHLHa3)
  Promoter: U6
  Cloning method: Restriction Enzyme; 5′ cloning site Unknown (unknown if destroyed); 3′ cloning site Unknown (unknown if destroyed)
Terms and licenses: Academic/Nonprofit Terms; Industry Terms: Not Available to Industry
How to cite: LentiU6-hNEUROD1 gRNA_1-MS2-Puro was a gift from Jeffrey Miner (Addgene plasmid # 192676 ; http://n2t.net/addgene:192676 ; RRID:Addgene_192676)
