[The description below was written by a language model from this plasmid's Addgene catalogue record and pLannotate feature annotations shown in this document.]
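Description:
LentiU6-hNEUROD1 gRNA_1-MS2-Puro is a lentiviral transfer plasmid on a pLenti backbone. It delivers a single guide RNA for CRISPR activation of the human NEUROD1 gene. The 8,388 nt plasmid is propagated in E. coli through a high-copy ColE1/pUC-type origin with ampicillin selection (AmpR), and it also carries an f1 origin and residual lac/T7/T3 cloning-vector elements. The viral portion has a third-generation, self-inactivating layout. An RSV promoter fused to a truncated HIV-1 5' LTR drives production of the genomic RNA, followed by the Ψ packaging signal with a partial gag fragment, the Rev response element, a cPPT/CTS, a WPRE and a ΔU3 3' LTR. An SV40 poly(A) signal and SV40 origin lie downstream of the 3' LTR. Packaging functions are not encoded on the plasmid and must be supplied in trans.

The payload comprises two expression units. A human U6 RNA polymerase III promoter transcribes a guide directed at the NEUROD1 promoter, joined to a Streptococcus pyogenes Cas9 scaffold that is interrupted by two MS2 stem loops. These aptamers bind the bacteriophage MS2 coat protein, so the guide can recruit MS2-fused transcriptional activators alongside a dCas9 activator, as in SAM-type systems. Neither dCas9 nor any MS2 fusion protein is present on this construct, so both have to come from elsewhere. Downstream, the EF-1α core promoter with its intron A drives puromycin N-acetyltransferase, allowing selection of transduced mammalian cells with puromycin. According to the record, the plasmid is used for lentiviral sgRNA expression to activate endogenous NEUROD1 transcription in human cells, and it comes from work comparing dCas9-VP64 variants and multiplexed guides for CRISPR activation.
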