Features (pLannotate 1.2.2; 32 found; start..end, strand, type, name):
    132..158     +  CDS            Rev (fragment): human immunodeficiency virus 1 (HIV-1) Rev protein; rev; enhances nuclear export of unspliced and incompletely spliced viral mRNAs
    162..402     +  promoter       U6 promoter: RNA polymerase III promoter for human U6 snRNA
    449..467     +  misc_RNA       MS2 stem loop: stem loop that binds the bacteriophage MS2 coat protein
    478..514     +  misc_RNA       gRNA scaffold (fragment): guide RNA scaffold for the Streptococcus pyogenes CRISPR/Cas9 system
    519..537     +  misc_RNA       MS2 stem loop: stem loop that binds the bacteriophage MS2 coat protein
    548..567     +  misc_RNA       gRNA scaffold (fragment): guide RNA scaffold for the Streptococcus pyogenes CRISPR/Cas9 system
    628..745     +  misc_feature   cPPT/CTS: central polypurine tract and central termination sequence of HIV-1
    811..877     +  CDS            small t antigen (fragment): SV40 (simian virus 40) small t antigen
    903..1114    +  promoter       EF-1α core promoter: core promoter for human elongation factor EF-1α
   1115..2053    +  intron         EF-1α intron A: intron upstream of the start codon of human EF-1α
   2075..2674    +  CDS            PuroR (fragment): puromycin N-acetyltransferase; pac from Streptomyces; confers resistance to puromycin
   2690..3278    +  misc_feature   WPRE: woodchuck hepatitis virus posttranscriptional regulatory element
   3329..3348    +  misc_feature   cPPT/CTS (fragment): central polypurine tract and central termination sequence of HIV-1
   3350..3583    +  LTR            3' LTR (ΔU3): self-inactivating 3' long terminal repeat (LTR) from HIV-1
   3661..3782    +  polyA_signal   SV40 poly(A) signal: SV40 polyadenylation signal
   3822..3957    +  rep_origin     SV40 ori: SV40 origin of replication
   3978..3996    -  promoter       T7 promoter: promoter for bacteriophage T7 RNA polymerase
   4004..4159    +  CDS            lacZα (fragment): LacZα fragment of β-galactosidase; lacZ fragment
   4164..4592    +  rep_origin     f1 ori (sequence partly withheld): f1 bacteriophage origin of replication; arrow indicates direction of (+) strand synthesis
   4645..4749    +  promoter       AmpR promoter: bla
   4750..5610    +  CDS            AmpR: β-lactamase; bla; confers resistance to ampicillin, carbenicillin, and related antibiotics
   5781..6369    +  rep_origin     ori: high-copy-number ColE1/pMB1/pBR322/pUC origin of replication
   6552..6644    +  CDS            lacI (fragment): lac repressor; lacI; The lac repressor binds to the lac operator to inhibit transcription in E. coli. This inhibition can be relieved by adding lactose or isopropyl-β-D-thiogalactopyranoside (IPTG).
   6657..6678    +  protein_bind   CAP binding site: CAP binding activates transcription in the presence of cAMP. E. coli catabolite activator protein
   6693..6723    +  promoter       lac promoter: promoter for the E. coli lac operon
   6731..6747    +  protein_bind   lac operator: The lac repressor binds to the lac operator to inhibit transcription in E. coli. This inhibition can be relieved by adding lactose or isopropyl-β-D-thiogalactopyranoside (IPTG). lac repressor encoded by lacI
   6792..6810    +  promoter       T3 promoter: promoter for bacteriophage T3 RNA polymerase
   6838..7064    +  promoter       RSV promoter: Rous sarcoma virus enhancer/promoter
   7065..7245    +  LTR            5' LTR (truncated): truncated 5' long terminal repeat (LTR) from HIV-1
   7292..7417    +  misc_feature   HIV-1 Ψ: packaging signal of human immunodeficiency virus type 1
   7401..7764    +  CDS            HIV-1 gag (fragment): gag protein from human immunodeficiency virus 1; gag
   7910..8143    +  misc_feature   RRE: The Rev response element (RRE) of HIV-1 allows for Rev-dependent mRNA export from the nucleus to the cytoplasm.
>Addgene plasmid #192676 | LentiU6-hNEUROD1 gRNA_1-MS2-Puro | addgene full sequence | sequence record 379858 | Addgene NGS Result
TAACAAATTGGCTGTGGTATATAAAATTATTCATAATGATAGTAGGAGGCTTGGTAGGTTTAAGAATAGT
TTTTGCTGTACTTTCTATAGTGAATAGAGTTAGGCAGGGATATTCACCATTATCGTTTCAGACCCACCTC
CCAACCCCGAGGGGACCCAGAGAGGGCCTATTTCCCATGATTCCTTCATATTTGCATATACGATACAAGG
CTGTTAGAGAGATAATTAGAATTAATTTGACTGTAAACACAAAGATATTAGTACAAAATACGTGACGTAG
AAAGTAATAATTTCTTGGGTAGTTTGCAGTTTTAAAATTATGTTTTAAAATGGACTATCATATGCTTACC
GTAACTTGAAAGTATTTCGATTTCTTGGCTTTATATATCTTGTGGAAAGGACGAAACACCGAGGTCCGCG
GAGTCTCTAACGTTTTAGAGCTAGGCCAACATGAGGATCACCCATGTCTGCAGGGCCTAGCAAGTTAAAA
TAAGGCTAGTCCGTTATCAACTTGGCCAACATGAGGATCACCCATGTCTGCAGGGCCAAGTGGCACCGAG
TCGGTGCTTTTTTTGGATCCGCTTGGCGTAACTAGATCTTGAGACAAATGGCAGTATTCATCCACAATTT
TAAAAGAAAAGGGGGGATTGGGGGGTACAGTGCAGGGGAAAGAATAGTAGACATAATAGCAACAGACATA
CAAACTAAAGAATTACAAAAACAAATTACAAAAATTCAAAATTTTCGGGTTTATTACAGGGACAGCAGAG
ATCCACTTTGGCGCCGGCTCGAGGGGGCCCGGGTGCAAAGATGGATAAAGTTTTAAACAGAGAGGAATCT
TTGCAGCTAATGGACCTTCTAGGTCTTGAAAGGAGTGGGAATTGGCTCCGGTGCCCGTCAGTGGGCAGAG
CGCACATCGCCCACAGTCCCCGAGAAGTTGGGGGGAGGGGTCGGCAATTGATCCGGTGCCTAGAGAAGGT
GGCGCGGGGTAAACTGGGAAAGTGATGTCGTGTACTGGCTCCGCCTTTTTCCCGAGGGTGGGGGAGAACC
GTATATAAGTGCAGTAGTCGCCGTGAACGTTCTTTTTCGCAACGGGTTTGCCGCCAGAACACAGGTAAGT
GCCGTGTGTGGTTCCCGCGGGCCTGGCCTCTTTACGGGTTATGGCCCTTGCGTGCCTTGAATTACTTCCA
CCTGGCTGCAGTACGTGATTCTTGATCCCGAGCTTCGGGTTGGAAGTGGGTGGGAGAGTTCGAGGCCTTG
CGCTTAAGGAGCCCCTTCGCCTCGTGCTTGAGTTGAGGCCTGGCCTGGGCGCTGGGGCCGCCGCGTGCGA
ATCTGGTGGCACCTTCGCGCCTGTCTCGCTGCTTTCGATAAGTCTCTAGCCATTTAAAATTTTTGATGAC
CTGCTGCGACGCTTTTTTTCTGGCAAGATAGTCTTGTAAATGCGGGCCAAGATCTGCACACTGGTATTTC
GGTTTTTGGGGCCGCGGGCGGCGACGGGGCCCGTGCGTCCCAGCGCACATGTTCGGCGAGGCGGGGCCTG
CGAGCGCGGCCACCGAGAATCGGACGGGGGTAGTCTCAAGCTGGCCGGCCTGCTCTGGTGCCTGGCCTCG
CGCCGCCGTGTATCGCCCCGCCCTGGGCGGCAAGGCTGGCCCGGTCGGCACCAGTTGCGTGAGCGGAAAG
ATGGCCGCTTCCCGGCCCTGCTGCAGGGAGCTCAAAATGGAGGACGCGGCGCTCGGGAGAGCGGGCGGGT
GAGTCACCCACACAAAGGAAAAGGGCCTTTCCGTCCTCAGCCGTCGCTTCATGTGACTCCACGGAGTACC
GGGCGCCGTCCAGGCACCTCGATTAGTTCTCGAGCTTTTGGAGTACGTCGTCTTTAGGTTGGGGGGAGGG
GTTTTATGCGATGGAGTTTCCCCACACTGAGTGGGTGGAGACTGAAGTTAGGCCAGCTTGGCACTTGATG
TAATTCTCCTTGGAATTTGCCCTTTTTGAGTTTGGATCTTGGTTCATTCTCAAGCCTCAGACAGTGGTTC
AAAGTTTTTTTCTTCCATTTCAGGTGTCGTGACGTACGGCCACCATGACCGAGTACAAGCCCACGGTGCG
CCTCGCCACCCGCGACGACGTCCCCAGGGCCGTACGCACCCTCGCCGCCGCGTTCGCCGACTACCCCGCC
ACGCGCCACACCGTCGATCCGGACCGCCACATCGAGCGGGTCACCGAGCTGCAAGAACTCTTCCTCACGC
GCGTCGGGCTCGACATCGGCAAGGTGTGGGTCGCGGACGACGGCGCCGCCGTGGCGGTCTGGACCACGCC
GGAGAGCGTCGAAGCGGGGGCGGTGTTCGCCGAGATCGGCCCGCGCATGGCCGAGTTGAGCGGTTCCCGG
CTGGCCGCGCAGCAACAGATGGAAGGCCTCCTGGCGCCGCACCGGCCCAAGGAGCCCGCGTGGTTCCTGG
CCACCGTCGGAGTCTCGCCCGACCACCAGGGCAAGGGTCTGGGCAGCGCCGTCGTGCTCCCCGGAGTGGA
GGCGGCCGAGCGCGCCGGGGTGCCCGCCTTCCTGGAGACCTCCGCGCCCCGCAACCTCCCCTTCTACGAG
CGGCTCGGCTTCACCGTCACCGCCGACGTCGAGGTGCCCGAAGGACCGCGCACCTGGTGCATGACCCGCA
AGCCCGGTGCCTGAACGCGTTAAGTCGACAATCAACCTCTGGATTACAAAATTTGTGAAAGATTGACTGG
TATTCTTAACTATGTTGCTCCTTTTACGCTATGTGGATACGCTGCTTTAATGCCTTTGTATCATGCTATT
GCTTCCCGTATGGCTTTCATTTTCTCCTCCTTGTATAAATCCTGGTTGCTGTCTCTTTATGAGGAGTTGT
GGCCCGTTGTCAGGCAACGTGGCGTGGTGTGCACTGTGTTTGCTGACGCAACCCCCACTGGTTGGGGCAT
TGCCACCACCTGTCAGCTCCTTTCCGGGACTTTCGCTTTCCCCCTCCCTATTGCCACGGCGGAACTCATC
GCCGCCTGCCTTGCCCGCTGCTGGACAGGGGCTCGGCTGTTGGGCACTGACAATTCCGTGGTGTTGTCGG
GGAAATCATCGTCCTTTCCTTGGCTGCTCGCCTGTGTTGCCACCTGGATTCTGCGCGGGACGTCCTTCTG
CTACGTCCCTTCGGCCCTCAATCCAGCGGACCTTCCTTCCCGCGGCCTGCTGCCGGCTCTGCGGCCTCTT
CCGCGTCTTCGCCTTCGCCCTCAGACGAGTCGGATCTCCCTTTGGGCCGCCTCCCCGCGTCGACTTTAAG
ACCAATGACTTACAAGGCAGCTGTAGATCTTAGCCACTTTTTAAAAGAAAAGGGGGGACTGGAAGGGCTA
ATTCACTCCCAACGAAGACAAGATCTGCTTTTTGCTTGTACTGGGTCTCTCTGGTTAGACCAGATCTGAG
CCTGGGAGCTCTCTGGCTAACTAGGGAACCCACTGCTTAAGCCTCAATAAAGCTTGCCTTGAGTGCTTCA
AGTAGTGTGTGCCCGTCTGTTGTGTGACTCTGGTAACTAGAGATCCCTCAGACCCTTTTAGTCAGTGTGG
AAAATCTCTAGCAGTACGTATAGTAGTTCATGTCATCTTATTATTCAGTATTTATAACTTGCAAAGAAAT
GAATATCAGAGAGTGAGAGGAACTTGTTTATTGCAGCTTATAATGGTTACAAATAAAGCAATAGCATCAC
AAATTTCACAAATAAAGCATTTTTTTCACTGCATTCTAGTTGTGGTTTGTCCAAACTCATCAATGTATCT
TATCATGTCTGGCTCTAGCTATCCCGCCCCTAACTCCGCCCATCCCGCCCCTAACTCCGCCCAGTTCCGC
CCATTCTCCGCCCCATGGCTGACTAATTTTTTTTATTTATGCAGAGGCCGAGGCCGCCTCGGCCTCTGAG
CTATTCCAGAAGTAGTGAGGAGGCTTTTTTGGAGGCCTAGGGACGTACCCAATTCGCCCTATAGTGAGTC
GTATTACGCGCGCTCACTGGCCGTCGTTTTACAACGTCGTGACTGGGAAAACCCTGGCGTTACCCAACTT
AATCGCCTTGCAGCACATCCCCCTTTCGCCAGCTGGCGTAATAGCGAAGAGGCCCGCACCGATCGCCCTT
CCCAACAGTTGCGCAGCCTGAATGGCGAATGGG
[124 nt withheld, positions 4164-4287]
C
[91 nt withheld, positions 4289-4379]
A
[49 nt withheld, positions 4381-4429]
CCTTTGACGTTGGAGTCCACGTTCTTT
[37 nt withheld, positions 4457-4493]
ACCCTATCTCGGTCTATTCTTTTGATTTATAAGGGATTTTGCCGATTTCGGCCTATTGGTTAAAAAATGA
GCTGATTTAACAAAAATTTAACGCGAATTTTAACAAAATATTAACGCTTACAATTTAGGTGGCACTTTTC
GGGGAAATGTGCGCGGAACCCCTATTTGTTTATTTTTCTAAATACATTCAAATATGTATCCGCTCATGAG
ACAATAACCCTGATAAATGCTTCAATAATATTGAAAAAGGAAGAGTATGAGTATTCAACATTTCCGTGTC
GCCCTTATTCCCTTTTTTGCGGCATTTTGCCTTCCTGTTTTTGCTCACCCAGAAACGCTGGTGAAAGTAA
AAGATGCTGAAGATCAGTTGGGTGCACGAGTGGGTTACATCGAACTGGATCTCAACAGCGGTAAGATCCT
TGAGAGTTTTCGCCCCGAAGAACGTTTTCCAATGATGAGCACTTTTAAAGTTCTGCTATGTGGCGCGGTA
TTATCCCGTATTGACGCCGGGCAAGAGCAACTCGGTCGCCGCATACACTATTCTCAGAATGACTTGGTTG
AGTACTCACCAGTCACAGAAAAGCATCTTACGGATGGCATGACAGTAAGAGAATTATGCAGTGCTGCCAT
AACCATGAGTGATAACACTGCGGCCAACTTACTTCTGACAACGATCGGAGGACCGAAGGAGCTAACCGCT
TTTTTGCACAACATGGGGGATCATGTAACTCGCCTTGATCGTTGGGAACCGGAGCTGAATGAAGCCATAC
CAAACGACGAGCGTGACACCACGATGCCTGTAGCAATGGCAACAACGTTGCGCAAACTATTAACTGGCGA
ACTACTTACTCTAGCTTCCCGGCAACAATTAATAGACTGGATGGAGGCGGATAAAGTTGCAGGACCACTT
CTGCGCTCGGCCCTTCCGGCTGGCTGGTTTATTGCTGATAAATCTGGAGCCGGTGAGCGTGGGTCTCGCG
GTATCATTGCAGCACTGGGGCCAGATGGTAAGCCCTCCCGTATCGTAGTTATCTACACGACGGGGAGTCA
GGCAACTATGGATGAACGAAATAGACAGATCGCTGAGATAGGTGCCTCACTGATTAAGCATTGGTAACTG
TCAGACCAAGTTTACTCATATATACTTTAGATTGATTTAAAACTTCATTTTTAATTTAAAAGGATCTAGG
TGAAGATCCTTTTTGATAATCTCATGACCAAAATCCCTTAACGTGAGTTTTCGTTCCACTGAGCGTCAGA
CCCCGTAGAAAAGATCAAAGGATCTTCTTGAGATCCTTTTTTTCTGCGCGTAATCTGCTGCTTGCAAACA
AAAAAACCACCGCTACCAGCGGTGGTTTGTTTGCCGGATCAAGAGCTACCAACTCTTTTTCCGAAGGTAA
CTGGCTTCAGCAGAGCGCAGATACCAAATACTGTTCTTCTAGTGTAGCCGTAGTTAGGCCACCACTTCAA
GAACTCTGTAGCACCGCCTACATACCTCGCTCTGCTAATCCTGTTACCAGTGGCTGCTGCCAGTGGCGAT
AAGTCGTGTCTTACCGGGTTGGACTCAAGACGATAGTTACCGGATAAGGCGCAGCGGTCGGGCTGAACGG
GGGGTTCGTGCACACAGCCCAGCTTGGAGCGAACGACCTACACCGAACTGAGATACCTACAGCGTGAGCT
ATGAGAAAGCGCCACGCTTCCCGAAGGGAGAAAGGCGGACAGGTATCCGGTAAGCGGCAGGGTCGGAACA
GGAGAGCGCACGAGGGAGCTTCCAGGGGGAAACGCCTGGTATCTTTATAGTCCTGTCGGGTTTCGCCACC
TCTGACTTGAGCGTCGATTTTTGTGATGCTCGTCAGGGGGGCGGAGCCTATGGAAAAACGCCAGCAACGC
GGCCTTTTTACGGTTCCTGGCCTTTTGCTGGCCTTTTGCTCACATGTTCTTTCCTGCGTTATCCCCTGAT
TCTGTGGATAACCGTATTACCGCCTTTGAGTGAGCTGATACCGCTCGCCGCAGCCGAACGACCGAGCGCA
GCGAGTCAGTGAGCGAGGAAGCGGAAGAGCGCCCAATACGCAAACCGCCTCTCCCCGCGCGTTGGCCGAT
TCATTAATGCAGCTGGCACGACAGGTTTCCCGACTGGAAAGCGGGCAGTGAGCGCAACGCAATTAATGTG
AGTTAGCTCACTCATTAGGCACCCCAGGCTTTACACTTTATGCTTCCGGCTCGTATGTTGTGTGGAATTG
TGAGCGGATAACAATTTCACACAGGAAACAGCTATGACCATGATTACGCCAAGCGCGCAATTAACCCTCA
CTAAAGGGAACAAAAGCTGGAGCTGCAAGCTTAATGTAGTCTTATGCAATACTCTTGTAGTCTTGCAACA
TGGTAACGATGAGTTAGCAACATGCCTTACAAGGAGAGAAAAAGCACCGTGCATGCCGATTGGTGGAAGT
AAGGTGGTACGATCGTGCCTTATTAGGAAGGCAACAGACGGGTCTGACATGGATTGGACGAACCACTGAA
TTGCCGCATTGCAGAGATATTGTATTTAAGTGCCTAGCTCGATACATAAACGGGTCTCTCTGGTTAGACC
AGATCTGAGCCTGGGAGCTCTCTGGCTAACTAGGGAACCCACTGCTTAAGCCTCAATAAAGCTTGCCTTG
AGTGCTTCAAGTAGTGTGTGCCCGTCTGTTGTGTGACTCTGGTAACTAGAGATCCCTCAGACCCTTTTAG
TCAGTGTGGAAAATCTCTAGCAGTGGCGCCCGAACAGGGACTTGAAAGCGAAAGGGAAACCAGAGGAGCT
CTCTCGACGCAGGACTCGGCTTGCTGAAGCGCGCACGGCAAGAGGCGAGGGGCGGCGACTGGTGAGTACG
CCAAAAATTTTGACTAGCGGAGGCTAGAAGGAGAGAGATGGGTGCGAGAGCGTCAGTATTAAGCGGGGGA
GAATTAGATCGCGATGGGAAAAAATTCGGTTAAGGCCAGGGGGAAAGAAAAAATATAAATTAAAACATAT
AGTATGGGCAAGCAGGGAGCTAGAACGATTCGCAGTTAATCCTGGCCTGTTAGAAACATCAGAAGGCTGT
AGACAAATACTGGGACAGCTACAACCATCCCTTCAGACAGGATCAGAAGAACTTAGATCATTATATAATA
CAGTAGCAACCCTCTATTGTGTGCATCAAAGGATAGAGATAAAAGACACCAAGGAAGCTTTAGACAAGAT
AGAGGAAGAGCAAAACAAAAGTAAGACCACCGCACAGCAAGCGGCCGCTGATCTTCAGACCTGGAGGAGG
AGATATGAGGGACAATTGGAGAAGTGAATTATATAAATATAAAGTAGTAAAAATTGAACCATTAGGAGTA
GCACCCACCAAGGCAAAGAGAAGAGTGGTGCAGAGAGAAAAAAGAGCAGTGGGAATAGGAGCTTTGTTCC
TTGGGTTCTTGGGAGCAGCAGGAAGCACTATGGGCGCAGCGTCAATGACGCTGACGGTACAGGCCAGACA
ATTATTGTCTGGTATAGTGCAGCAGCAGAACAATTTGCTGAGGGCTATTGAGGCGCAACAGCATCTGTTG
CAACTCACAGTCTGGGGCATCAAGCAGCTCCAGGCAAGAATCCTGGCTGTGGAAAGATACCTAAAGGATC
AACAGCTCCTGGGGATTTGGGGTTGCTCTGGAAAACTCATTTGCACCACTGCTGTGCCTTGGAATGCTAG
TTGGAGTAATAAATCTCTGGAACAGATTTGGAATCACACGACCTGGATGGAGTGGGACAGAGAAATTAAC
AATTACACAAGCTTAATACACTCCTTAATTGAAGAATCGCAAAACCAGCAAGAAAAGAATGAACAAGAAT
TATTGGAATTAGATAAATGGGCAAGTTTGTGGAATTGGTTTAACA
