>Addgene plasmid #192676 | LentiU6-hNEUROD1 gRNA_1-MS2-Puro | depositor partial sequence | sequence record 373400 | Backbone without sgRNA sequence
TAACAAATTGGCTGTGGTATATAAAATTATTCATAATGATAGTAGGAGGCTTGGTAGGTTTAAGAATAGT
TTTTGCTGTACTTTCTATAGTGAATAGAGTTAGGCAGGGATATTCACCATTATCGTTTCAGACCCACCTC
CCAACCCCGAGGGGACCCAGAGAGGGCCTATTTCCCATGATTCCTTCATATTTGCATATACGATACAAGG
CTGTTAGAGAGATAATTAGAATTAATTTGACTGTAAACACAAAGATATTAGTACAAAATACGTGACGTAG
AAAGTAATAATTTCTTGGGTAGTTTGCAGTTTTAAAATTATGTTTTAAAATGGACTATCATATGCTTACC
GTAACTTGAAAGTATTTCGATTTCTTGGCTTTATATATCTTGTGGAAAGGACGAAACACCGNNNNNNNNN
NNNNNNNNNNNGTTTTAGAGCTAGGCCAACATGAGGATCACCCATGTCTGCAGGGCCTAGCAAGTTAAAA
TAAGGCTAGTCCGTTATCAACTTGGCCAACATGAGGATCACCCATGTCTGCAGGGCCAAGTGGCACCGAG
TCGGTGCTTTTTTTGGATCCGCTTGGCGTAACTAGATCTTGAGACAAATGGCAGTATTCATCCACAATTT
TAAAAGAAAAGGGGGGATTGGGGGGTACAGTGCAGGGGAAAGAATAGTAGACATAATAGCAACAGACATA
CAAACTAAAGAATTACAAAAACAAATTACAAAAATTCAAAATTTTCGGGTTTATTACAGGGACAGCAGAG
ATCCACTTTGGCGCCGGCTCGAGGGGGCCCGGGTGCAAAGATGGATAAAGTTTTAAACAGAGAGGAATCT
TTGCAGCTAATGGACCTTCTAGGTCTTGAAAGGAGTGGGAATTGGCTCCGGTGCCCGTCAGTGGGCAGAG
CGCACATCGCCCACAGTCCCCGAGAAGTTGGGGGGAGGGGTCGGCAATTGATCCGGTGCCTAGAGAAGGT
GGCGCGGGGTAAACTGGGAAAGTGATGTCGTGTACTGGCTCCGCCTTTTTCCCGAGGGTGGGGGAGAACC
GTATATAAGTGCAGTAGTCGCCGTGAACGTTCTTTTTCGCAACGGGTTTGCCGCCAGAACACAGGTAAGT
GCCGTGTGTGGTTCCCGCGGGCCTGGCCTCTTTACGGGTTATGGCCCTTGCGTGCCTTGAATTACTTCCA
CCTGGCTGCAGTACGTGATTCTTGATCCCGAGCTTCGGGTTGGAAGTGGGTGGGAGAGTTCGAGGCCTTG
CGCTTAAGGAGCCCCTTCGCCTCGTGCTTGAGTTGAGGCCTGGCCTGGGCGCTGGGGCCGCCGCGTGCGA
ATCTGGTGGCACCTTCGCGCCTGTCTCGCTGCTTTCGATAAGTCTCTAGCCATTTAAAATTTTTGATGAC
CTGCTGCGACGCTTTTTTTCTGGCAAGATAGTCTTGTAAATGCGGGCCAAGATCTGCACACTGGTATTTC
GGTTTTTGGGGCCGCGGGCGGCGACGGGGCCCGTGCGTCCCAGCGCACATGTTCGGCGAGGCGGGGCCTG
CGAGCGCGGCCACCGAGAATCGGACGGGGGTAGTCTCAAGCTGGCCGGCCTGCTCTGGTGCCTGGCCTCG
CGCCGCCGTGTATCGCCCCGCCCTGGGCGGCAAGGCTGGCCCGGTCGGCACCAGTTGCGTGAGCGGAAAG
ATGGCCGCTTCCCGGCCCTGCTGCAGGGAGCTCAAAATGGAGGACGCGGCGCTCGGGAGAGCGGGCGGGT
GAGTCACCCACACAAAGGAAAAGGGCCTTTCCGTCCTCAGCCGTCGCTTCATGTGACTCCACGGAGTACC
GGGCGCCGTCCAGGCACCTCGATTAGTTCTCGAGCTTTTGGAGTACGTCGTCTTTAGGTTGGGGGGAGGG
GTTTTATGCGATGGAGTTTCCCCACACTGAGTGGGTGGAGACTGAAGTTAGGCCAGCTTGGCACTTGATG
TAATTCTCCTTGGAATTTGCCCTTTTTGAGTTTGGATCTTGGTTCATTCTCAAGCCTCAGACAGTGGTTC
AAAGTTTTTTTCTTCCATTTCAGGTGTCGTGACGTACGGCCACCATGACCGAGTACAAGCCCACGGTGCG
CCTCGCCACCCGCGACGACGTCCCCAGGGCCGTACGCACCCTCGCCGCCGCGTTCGCCGACTACCCCGCC
ACGCGCCACACCGTCGATCCGGACCGCCACATCGAGCGGGTCACCGAGCTGCAAGAACTCTTCCTCACGC
GCGTCGGGCTCGACATCGGCAAGGTGTGGGTCGCGGACGACGGCGCCGCCGTGGCGGTCTGGACCACGCC
GGAGAGCGTCGAAGCGGGGGCGGTGTTCGCCGAGATCGGCCCGCGCATGGCCGAGTTGAGCGGTTCCCGG
CTGGCCGCGCAGCAACAGATGGAAGGCCTCCTGGCGCCGCACCGGCCCAAGGAGCCCGCGTGGTTCCTGG
CCACCGTCGGAGTCTCGCCCGACCACCAGGGCAAGGGTCTGGGCAGCGCCGTCGTGCTCCCCGGAGTGGA
GGCGGCCGAGCGCGCCGGGGTGCCCGCCTTCCTGGAGACCTCCGCGCCCCGCAACCTCCCCTTCTACGAG
CGGCTCGGCTTCACCGTCACCGCCGACGTCGAGGTGCCCGAAGGACCGCGCACCTGGTGCATGACCCGCA
AGCCCGGTGCCTGAACGCGTTAAGTCGACAATCAACCTCTGGATTACAAAATTTGTGAAAGATTGACTGG
TATTCTTAACTATGTTGCTCCTTTTACGCTATGTGGATACGCTGCTTTAATGCCTTTGTATCATGCTATT
GCTTCCCGTATGGCTTTCATTTTCTCCTCCTTGTATAAATCCTGGTTGCTGTCTCTTTATGAGGAGTTGT
GGCCCGTTGTCAGGCAACGTGGCGTGGTGTGCACTGTGTTTGCTGACGCAACCCCCACTGGTTGGGGCAT
TGCCACCACCTGTCAGCTCCTTTCCGGGACTTTCGCTTTCCCCCTCCCTATTGCCACGGCGGAACTCATC
GCCGCCTGCCTTGCCCGCTGCTGGACAGGGGCTCGGCTGTTGGGCACTGACAATTCCGTGGTGTTGTCGG
GGAAATCATCGTCCTTTCCTTGGCTGCTCGCCTGTGTTGCCACCTGGATTCTGCGCGGGACGTCCTTCTG
CTACGTCCCTTCGGCCCTCAATCCAGCGGACCTTCCTTCCCGCGGCCTGCTGCCGGCTCTGCGGCCTCTT
CCGCGTCTTCGCCTTCGCCCTCAGACGAGTCGGATCTCCCTTTGGGCCGCCTCCCCGCGTCGACTTTAAG
ACCAATGACTTACAAGGCAGCTGTAGATCTTAGCCACTTTTTAAAAGAAAAGGGGGGACTGGAAGGGCTA
ATTCACTCCCAACGAAGACAAGATCTGCTTTTTGCTTGTACTGGGTCTCTCTGGTTAGACCAGATCTGAG
CCTGGGAGCTCTCTGGCTAACTAGGGAACCCACTGCTTAAGCCTCAATAAAGCTTGCCTTGAGTGCTTCA
AGTAGTGTGTGCCCGTCTGTTGTGTGACTCTGGTAACTAGAGATCCCTCAGACCCTTTTAGTCAGTGTGG
AAAATCTCTAGCAGTACGTATAGTAGTTCATGTCATCTTATTATTCAGTATTTATAACTTGCAAAGAAAT
GAATATCAGAGAGTGAGAGGAACTTGTTTATTGCAGCTTATAATGGTTACAAATAAAGCAATAGCATCAC
AAATTTCACAAATAAAGCATTTTTTTCACTGCATTCTAGTTGTGGTTTGTCCAAACTCATCAATGTATCT
TATCATGTCTGGCTCTAGCTATCCCGCCCCTAACTCCGCCCATCCCGCCCCTAACTCCGCCCAGTTCCGC
CCATTCTCCGCCCCATGGCTGACTAATTTTTTTTATTTATGCAGAGGCCGAGGCCGCCTCGGCCTCTGAG
CTATTCCAGAAGTAGTGAGGAGGCTTTTTTGGAGGCCTAGGGACGTACCCAATTCGCCCTATAGTGAGTC
GTATTACGCGCGCTCACTGGCCGTCGTTTTACAACGTCGTGACTGGGAAAACCCTGGCGTTACCCAACTT
AATCGCCTTGCAGCACATCCCCCTTTCGCCAGCTGGCGTAATAGCGAAGAGGCCCGCACCGATCGCCCTT
CCCAACAGTTGCGCAGCCTGAATGGCGAATGGG
[124 nt withheld, positions 4164-4287]
C
[91 nt withheld, positions 4289-4379]
A
[49 nt withheld, positions 4381-4429]
CCTTTGACGTTGGAGTCCACGTTCTTT
[37 nt withheld, positions 4457-4493]
ACCCTATCTCGGTCTATTCTTTTGATTTATAAGGGATTTTGCCGATTTCGGCCTATTGGTTAAAAAATGA
GCTGATTTAACAAAAATTTAACGCGAATTTTAACAAAATATTAACGCTTACAATTTAGGTGGCACTTTTC
GGGGAAATGTGCGCGGAACCCCTATTTGTTTATTTTTCTAAATACATTCAAATATGTATCCGCTCATGAG
ACAATAACCCTGATAAATGCTTCAATAATATTGAAAAAGGAAGAGTATGAGTATTCAACATTTCCGTGTC
GCCCTTATTCCCTTTTTTGCGGCATTTTGCCTTCCTGTTTTTGCTCACCCAGAAACGCTGGTGAAAGTAA
AAGATGCTGAAGATCAGTTGGGTGCACGAGTGGGTTACATCGAACTGGATCTCAACAGCGGTAAGATCCT
TGAGAGTTTTCGCCCCGAAGAACGTTTTCCAATGATGAGCACTTTTAAAGTTCTGCTATGTGGCGCGGTA
TTATCCCGTATTGACGCCGGGCAAGAGCAACTCGGTCGCCGCATACACTATTCTCAGAATGACTTGGTTG
AGTACTCACCAGTCACAGAAAAGCATCTTACGGATGGCATGACAGTAAGAGAATTATGCAGTGCTGCCAT
AACCATGAGTGATAACACTGCGGCCAACTTACTTCTGACAACGATCGGAGGACCGAAGGAGCTAACCGCT
TTTTTGCACAACATGGGGGATCATGTAACTCGCCTTGATCGTTGGGAACCGGAGCTGAATGAAGCCATAC
CAAACGACGAGCGTGACACCACGATGCCTGTAGCAATGGCAACAACGTTGCGCAAACTATTAACTGGCGA
ACTACTTACTCTAGCTTCCCGGCAACAATTAATAGACTGGATGGAGGCGGATAAAGTTGCAGGACCACTT
CTGCGCTCGGCCCTTCCGGCTGGCTGGTTTATTGCTGATAAATCTGGAGCCGGTGAGCGTGGGTCTCGCG
GTATCATTGCAGCACTGGGGCCAGATGGTAAGCCCTCCCGTATCGTAGTTATCTACACGACGGGGAGTCA
GGCAACTATGGATGAACGAAATAGACAGATCGCTGAGATAGGTGCCTCACTGATTAAGCATTGGTAACTG
TCAGACCAAGTTTACTCATATATACTTTAGATTGATTTAAAACTTCATTTTTAATTTAAAAGGATCTAGG
TGAAGATCCTTTTTGATAATCTCATGACCAAAATCCCTTAACGTGAGTTTTCGTTCCACTGAGCGTCAGA
CCCCGTAGAAAAGATCAAAGGATCTTCTTGAGATCCTTTTTTTCTGCGCGTAATCTGCTGCTTGCAAACA
AAAAAACCACCGCTACCAGCGGTGGTTTGTTTGCCGGATCAAGAGCTACCAACTCTTTTTCCGAAGGTAA
CTGGCTTCAGCAGAGCGCAGATACCAAATACTGTTCTTCTAGTGTAGCCGTAGTTAGGCCACCACTTCAA
GAACTCTGTAGCACCGCCTACATACCTCGCTCTGCTAATCCTGTTACCAGTGGCTGCTGCCAGTGGCGAT
AAGTCGTGTCTTACCGGGTTGGACTCAAGACGATAGTTACCGGATAAGGCGCAGCGGTCGGGCTGAACGG
GGGGTTCGTGCACACAGCCCAGCTTGGAGCGAACGACCTACACCGAACTGAGATACCTACAGCGTGAGCT
ATGAGAAAGCGCCACGCTTCCCGAAGGGAGAAAGGCGGACAGGTATCCGGTAAGCGGCAGGGTCGGAACA
GGAGAGCGCACGAGGGAGCTTCCAGGGGGAAACGCCTGGTATCTTTATAGTCCTGTCGGGTTTCGCCACC
TCTGACTTGAGCGTCGATTTTTGTGATGCTCGTCAGGGGGGCGGAGCCTATGGAAAAACGCCAGCAACGC
GGCCTTTTTACGGTTCCTGGCCTTTTGCTGGCCTTTTGCTCACATGTTCTTTCCTGCGTTATCCCCTGAT
TCTGTGGATAACCGTATTACCGCCTTTGAGTGAGCTGATACCGCTCGCCGCAGCCGAACGACCGAGCGCA
GCGAGTCAGTGAGCGAGGAAGCGGAAGAGCGCCCAATACGCAAACCGCCTCTCCCCGCGCGTTGGCCGAT
TCATTAATGCAGCTGGCACGACAGGTTTCCCGACTGGAAAGCGGGCAGTGAGCGCAACGCAATTAATGTG
AGTTAGCTCACTCATTAGGCACCCCAGGCTTTACACTTTATGCTTCCGGCTCGTATGTTGTGTGGAATTG
TGAGCGGATAACAATTTCACACAGGAAACAGCTATGACCATGATTACGCCAAGCGCGCAATTAACCCTCA
CTAAAGGGAACAAAAGCTGGAGCTGCAAGCTTAATGTAGTCTTATGCAATACTCTTGTAGTCTTGCAACA
TGGTAACGATGAGTTAGCAACATGCCTTACAAGGAGAGAAAAAGCACCGTGCATGCCGATTGGTGGAAGT
AAGGTGGTACGATCGTGCCTTATTAGGAAGGCAACAGACGGGTCTGACATGGATTGGACGAACCACTGAA
TTGCCGCATTGCAGAGATATTGTATTTAAGTGCCTAGCTCGATACATAAACGGGTCTCTCTGGTTAGACC
AGATCTGAGCCTGGGAGCTCTCTGGCTAACTAGGGAACCCACTGCTTAAGCCTCAATAAAGCTTGCCTTG
AGTGCTTCAAGTAGTGTGTGCCCGTCTGTTGTGTGACTCTGGTAACTAGAGATCCCTCAGACCCTTTTAG
TCAGTGTGGAAAATCTCTAGCAGTGGCGCCCGAACAGGGACTTGAAAGCGAAAGGGAAACCAGAGGAGCT
CTCTCGACGCAGGACTCGGCTTGCTGAAGCGCGCACGGCAAGAGGCGAGGGGCGGCGACTGGTGAGTACG
CCAAAAATTTTGACTAGCGGAGGCTAGAAGGAGAGAGATGGGTGCGAGAGCGTCAGTATTAAGCGGGGGA
GAATTAGATCGCGATGGGAAAAAATTCGGTTAAGGCCAGGGGGAAAGAAAAAATATAAATTAAAACATAT
AGTATGGGCAAGCAGGGAGCTAGAACGATTCGCAGTTAATCCTGGCCTGTTAGAAACATCAGAAGGCTGT
AGACAAATACTGGGACAGCTACAACCATCCCTTCAGACAGGATCAGAAGAACTTAGATCATTATATAATA
CAGTAGCAACCCTCTATTGTGTGCATCAAAGGATAGAGATAAAAGACACCAAGGAAGCTTTAGACAAGAT
AGAGGAAGAGCAAAACAAAAGTAAGACCACCGCACAGCAAGCGGCCGCTGATCTTCAGACCTGGAGGAGG
AGATATGAGGGACAATTGGAGAAGTGAATTATATAAATATAAAGTAGTAAAAATTGAACCATTAGGAGTA
GCACCCACCAAGGCAAAGAGAAGAGTGGTGCAGAGAGAAAAAAGAGCAGTGGGAATAGGAGCTTTGTTCC
TTGGGTTCTTGGGAGCAGCAGGAAGCACTATGGGCGCAGCGTCAATGACGCTGACGGTACAGGCCAGACA
ATTATTGTCTGGTATAGTGCAGCAGCAGAACAATTTGCTGAGGGCTATTGAGGCGCAACAGCATCTGTTG
CAACTCACAGTCTGGGGCATCAAGCAGCTCCAGGCAAGAATCCTGGCTGTGGAAAGATACCTAAAGGATC
AACAGCTCCTGGGGATTTGGGGTTGCTCTGGAAAACTCATTTGCACCACTGCTGTGCCTTGGAATGCTAG
TTGGAGTAATAAATCTCTGGAACAGATTTGGAATCACACGACCTGGATGGAGTGGGACAGAGAAATTAAC
AATTACACAAGCTTAATACACTCCTTAATTGAAGAATCGCAAAACCAGCAAGAAAAGAATGAACAAGAAT
TATTGGAATTAGATAAATGGGCAAGTTTGTGGAATTGGTTTAACA
